LOCUS       Exported 9437 bp ds-DNA circular SYN 15-SEP-2016
DEFINITION  synthetic circular DNA
ACCESSION   .
VERSION     .
KEYWORDS    Lbu_C2c2_WT
SOURCE      synthetic DNA construct
  ORGANISM  synthetic DNA construct
REFERENCE   1 (bases 1 to 9437)
  AUTHORS   .
  TITLE     Direct Submission
  JOURNAL   Exported Thursday, Sep 15, 2016 from SnapGene 3.2.1
            http://www.snapgene.com
FEATURES             Location/Qualifiers
     source          1..9437
                     /organism="synthetic DNA construct"
                     /mol_type="other DNA"
     misc_feature    complement(139..167)
                     /label=AmpR_promoter
                     /note="AmpR_promoter"
     misc_feature    209..1069
                     /label=AMP resistance beta-lactimase
                     /note="AMP resistance beta-lactimase"
     CDS             407..1066
                     /label=AmpR
                     /note="AmpR"
     rep_origin      1164..1846
                     /label=ColE1 origin
                     /note="ColE1 origin"
     misc_feature    complement(1276..1385)
                     /label=RNA1-for
                     /note="RNA1-for"
     misc_feature    complement(1824..1833)
                     /label=ColE1 ORI
                     /note="ColE1 ORI"
     misc_feature    complement(2257..2482)
                     /label=ROP/ROM
                     /note="ROP/ROM"
     primer_bind     4010..4029
                     /label=T7
                     /note="T7"
     CDS             4147..5349
                     /codon_start=1
                     /label=MBP ORF
                     /note="MBP ORF"
                     /translation="MKSSHHHHHHGSSMKIEEGKLVIWINGDKGYNGLAEVGKKFEKDT
                     GIKVTVEHPDKLEEKFPQVAATGDGPDIIFWAHDRFGGYAQSGLLAEITPDKAFQDKLY
                     PFTWDAVRYNGKLIAYPIAVEALSLIYNKDLLPNPPKTWEEIPALDKELKAKGKSALMF
                     NLQEPYFTWPLIAADGGYAFKYENGKYDIKDVGVDNAGAKAGLTFLVDLIKNKHMNADT
                     DYSIAEAAFNKGETAMTINGPWAWSNIDTSKVNYGVTVLPTFKGQPSKPFVGVLSAGIN
                     AASPNKELAKEFLENYLLTDEGLEAVNKDKPLGAVALKSYEEELAKDPRIAATMENAQK
                     GEIMPNIPQMSAFWYAVRTAVINAASGRQTVDEALKDAQTNSSSNNNNNNNNNNLGIEE
                     NL"
     misc_feature    4159..4176
                     /label=His6 tag
                     /note="His6 tag"
     misc_feature    5325..6574
                     /label=WP_015770004.1_gB1
                     /note="WP_015770004.1_gB1"
     CDS             5341..5361
                     /codon_start=1
                     /product="tobacco etch virus (TEV) protease recognition and
                     cleavage site"
                     /note="TEV site"
                     /translation="ENLYFQS"
     misc_feature    5350..5364
                     /label=Lic_v1_For
                     /note="Lic_v1_For"
     CDS             5368..8844
                     /codon_start=1
                     /label=WP_015770004.1
                     /note="Lbu_C2c2_WT"
                     /translation="MKVTKVGGISHKKYTSEGRLVKSESEENRTDERLSALLNMRLDMY
                     IKNPSSTETKENQKRIGKLKKFFSNKMVYLKDNTLSLKNGKKENIDREYSETDILESDV
                     RDKKNFAVLKKIYLNENVNSEELEVFRNDIKKKLNKINSLKYSFEKNKANYQKINENNI
                     EKVEGKSKRNIIYDYYRESAKRDAYVSNVKEAFDKLYKEEDIAKLVLEIENLTKLEKYK
                     IREFYHEIIGRKNDKENFAKIIYEEIQNVNNMKELIEKVPDMSELKKSQVFYKYYLDKE
                     ELNDKNIKYAFCHFVEIEMSQLLKNYVYKRLSNISNDKIKRIFEYQNLKKLIENKLLNK
                     LDTYVRNCGKYNYYLQDGEIATSDFIARNRQNEAFLRNIIGVSSVAYFSLRNILETENE
                     NDITGRMRGKTVKNNKGEEKYVSGEVDKIYNENKKNEVKENLKMFYSYDFNMDNKNEIE
                     DFFANIDEAISSIRHGIVHFNLELEGKDIFAFKNIAPSEISKKMFQNEINEKKLKLKIF
                     RQLNSANVFRYLEKYKILNYLKRTRFEFVNKNIPFVPSFTKLYSRIDDLKNSLGIYWKT
                     PKTNDDNKTKEIIDAQIYLLKNIYYGEFLNYFMSNNGNFFEISKEIIELNKNDKRNLKT
                     GFYKLQKFEDIQEKIPKEYLANIQSLYMINAGNQDEEEKDTYIDFIQKIFLKGFMTYLA
                     NNGRLSLIYIGSDEETNTSLAEKKQEFDKFLKKYEQNNNIKIPYEINEFLREIKLGNIL
                     KYTERLNMFYLILKLLNHKELTNLKGSLEKYQSANKEEAFSDQLELINLLNLDNNRVTE
                     DFELEADEIGKFLDFNGNKVKDNKELKKFDTNKIYFDGENIIKHRAFYNIKKYGMLNLL
                     EKIADKAGYKISIEELKKYSNKKNEIEKNHKMQENLHRKYARPRKDEKFTDEDYESYKQ
                     AIENIEEYTHLKNKVEFNELNLLQGLLLRILHRLVGYTSIWERDLRFRLKGEFPENQYI
                     EEIFNFENKKNVKYKGGQIVEKYIKFYKELHQNDEVKINKYSSANIKVLKQEKKDLYIR
                     NYIAHFNYIPHAEISLLEVLENLRKLLSYDRKLKNAVMKSVVDILKEYGFVATFKIGAD
                     KKIGIQTLESEKIVHLKNLKKKKLMTDRNSEELCKLVKIMFEYKMEEKKSEN"
     CDS             6244..6246
                     /codon_start=1
                     /note="Cystine"
                     /translation="C"
     CDS             6409..6411
                     /codon_start=1
                     /note="Cystine"
                     /translation="C"
     misc_feature    6535..7784
                     /label=WP_015770004.1_gB2
                     /note="WP_015770004.1_gB2"
     misc_feature    6783..6795
                     /note="Active Site 1"
     misc_feature    7745..8891
                     /label=WP_015770004.1_gB3
                     /note="WP_015770004.1_gB3"
     misc_feature    7960..8307
                     /note="Phyre aligned section"
     misc_feature    8512..8529
                     /note="Active Site 2"
     CDS             8530..8847
                     /codon_start=1
                     /note="tail"
                     /translation="NYIPHAEISLLEVLENLRKLLSYDRKLKNAVMKSVVDILKEYGFV
                     ATFKIGADKKIGIQTLESEKIVHLKNLKKKKLMTDRNSEELCKLVKIMFEYKMEEKKSE
                     N"
     CDS             8788..8790
                     /codon_start=1
                     /note="cysteine"
                     /translation="C"
     misc_feature    8852..8866
                     /label=Lic_v1_rev
                     /note="Lic_v1_rev"
     misc_feature    8973..8991
                     /label=T7 terminator primer
                     /note="T7 terminator primer"
     misc_feature    8994..9034
                     /label=T7 terminator
                     /note="T7 terminator"
ORIGIN
        1 ttcttgaaga cgaaagggcc tcgtgatacg cctattttta taggttaatg tcatgataat
       61 aatggtttct tagacgtcag gtggcacttt tcggggaaat gtgcgcggaa cccctatttg
      121 tttatttttc taaatacatt caaatatgta tccgctcatg agacaataac cctgataaat
      181 gcttcaataa cattgaaaaa ggaagagtat gagtattcaa catttccgtg tcgcccttat
      241 tccctttttt gcggcatttt gccttcctgt ttttgctcac ccagaaacgc tggtgaaagt
      301 aaaagatgct gaagatcagt tgggtgcacg agtgggttac atcgaactgg atctcaacag
      361 cggtaagatc cttgagagtt ttcgccccga agaacgtttt ccaatgatga gcacttttaa
      421 agttctgcta tgtggcgcgg tattatcccg tgttgacgcc gggcaagagc aactcggtcg
      481 ccgcatacac tattctcaga atgacttggt tgagtactca ccagtcacag aaaagcatct
      541 tacggatggc atgacagtaa gagaattatg cagtgctgcc ataaccatga gtgataacac
      601 tgcggccaac ttacttctga caacgatcgg aggaccgaag gagctaaccg cttttttgca
      661 caacatgggg gatcatgtaa ctcgccttga tcgttgggaa ccggagctga atgaagccat
      721 accaaacgac gagcgtgaca ccacgatgcc tgcagcaatg gcaacaacgt tgcgcaaact
      781 attaactggc gaactactta ctctagcttc ccggcaacaa ttaatagact ggatggaggc
      841 ggataaagtt gcaggaccac ttctgcgctc ggcccttccg gctggctggt ttattgctga
      901 taaatctgga gccggtgagc gtgggtctcg cggtatcatt gcagcactgg ggccagatgg
      961 taagccctcc cgtatcgtag ttatctacac gacggggagt caggcaacta tggatgaacg
     1021 aaatagacag atcgctgaga taggtgcctc actgattaag cattggtaac tgtcagacca
     1081 agtttactca tatatacttt agattgattt aaaacttcat ttttaattta aaaggatcta
     1141 ggtgaagatc ctttttgata atctcatgac caaaatccct taacgtgagt tttcgttcca
     1201 ctgagcgtca gaccccgtag aaaagatcaa aggatcttct tgagatcctt tttttctgcg
     1261 cgtaatctgc tgcttgcaaa caaaaaaacc accgctacca gcggtggttt gtttgccgga
     1321 tcaagagcta ccaactcttt ttccgaaggt aactggcttc agcagagcgc agataccaaa
     1381 tactgtcctt ctagtgtagc cgtagttagg ccaccacttc aagaactctg tagcaccgcc
     1441 tacatacctc gctctgctaa tcctgttacc agtggctgct gccagtggcg ataagtcgtg
     1501 tcttaccggg ttggactcaa gacgatagtt accggataag gcgcagcggt cgggctgaac
     1561 ggggggttcg tgcacacagc ccagcttgga gcgaacgacc tacaccgaac tgagatacct
     1621 acagcgtgag ctatgagaaa gcgccacgct tcccgaaggg agaaaggcgg acaggtatcc
     1681 ggtaagcggc agggtcggaa caggagagcg cacgagggag cttccagggg gaaacgcctg
     1741 gtatctttat agtcctgtcg ggtttcgcca cctctgactt gagcgtcgat ttttgtgatg
     1801 ctcgtcaggg gggcggagcc tatggaaaaa cgccagcaac gcggcctttt tacggttcct
     1861 ggccttttgc tggccttttg ctcacatgtt ctttcctgcg ttatcccctg attctgtgga
     1921 taaccgtatt accgcctttg agtgagctga taccgctcgc cgcagccgaa cgaccgagcg
     1981 cagcgagtca gtgagcgagg aagcggaaga gcgcctgatg cggtattttc tccttacgca
     2041 tctgtgcggt atttcacacc gcatatatgg tgcactctca gtacaatctg ctctgatgcc
     2101 gcatagttaa gccagtatac actccgctat cgctacgtga ctgggtcatg gctgcgcccc
     2161 gacacccgcc aacacccgct gacgcgccct gacgggcttg tctgctcccg gcatccgctt
     2221 acagacaagc tgtgaccgtc tccgggagct gcatgtgtca gaggttttca ccgtcatcac
     2281 cgaaacgcgc gaggcagctg cggtaaagct catcagcgtg gtcgtgaagc gattcacaga
     2341 tgtctgcctg ttcatccgcg tccagctcgt tgagtttctc cagaagcgtt aatgtctggc
     2401 ttctgataaa gcgggccatg ttaagggcgg ttttttcctg tttggtcact gatgcctccg
     2461 tgtaaggggg atttctgttc atgggggtaa tgataccgat gaaacgagag aggatgctca
     2521 cgatacgggt tactgatgat gaacatgccc ggttactgga acgttgtgag ggtaaacaac
     2581 tggcggtatg gatgcggcgg gaccagagaa aaatcactca gggtcaatgc cagcgcttcg
     2641 ttaatacaga tgtaggtgtt ccacagggta gccagcagca tcctgcgatg cagatccgga
     2701 acataatggt gcagggcgct gacttccgcg tttccagact ttacgaaaca cggaaaccga
     2761 agaccattca tgttgttgct caggtcgcag acgttttgca gcagcagtcg cttcacgttc
     2821 gctcgcgtat cggtgattca ttctgctaac cagtaaggca accccgccag cctagccggg
     2881 tcctcaacga caggagcacg atcatgcgca cccgtggcca ggacccaacg ctgcccgaga
     2941 tgcgccgcgt gcggctgctg gagatggcgg acgcgatgga tatgttctgc caagggttgg
     3001 tttgcgcatt cacagttctc cgcaagaatt gattggctcc aattcttgga gtggtgaatc
     3061 cgttagcgag gtgccgccgg cttccattca ggtcgaggtg gcccggctcc atgcaccgcg
     3121 acgcaacgcg gggaggcaga caaggtatag ggcggcgcct acaatccatg ccaacccgtt
     3181 ccatgtgctc gccgaggcgg cataaatcgc cgtgacgatc agcggtccag tgatcgaagt
     3241 taggctggta agagccgcga gcgatccttg aagctgtccc tgatggtcgt catctacctg
     3301 cctggacagc atggcctgca acgcgggcat cccgatgccg ccggaagcga gaagaatcat
     3361 aatggggaag gccatccagc ctcgcgtcgc gaacgccagc aagacgtagc ccagcgcgtc
     3421 ggccgccatg ccggcgataa tggcctgctt ctcgccgaaa cgtttggtgg cgggaccagt
     3481 gacgaaggct tgagcgaggg cgtgcaagat tccgaatacc gcaagcgaca ggccgatcat
     3541 cgtcgcgctc cagcgaaagc ggtcctcgcc gaaaatgacc cagagcgctg ccggcacctg
     3601 tcctacgagt tgcatgataa agaagacagt cataagtgcg gcgacgatag tcatgccccg
     3661 cgcccaccgg aaggagctga ctgggttgaa ggctctcaag ggcatcggtc gacgctctcc
     3721 cttatgcgac tcctgcatta ggaagcagcc cagtagtagg ttgaggccgt tgagcaccgc
     3781 cgccgcaagg aatggtgcat gcaaggagat ggcgcccaac agtcccccgg ccacggggcc
     3841 tgccaccata cccacgccga aacaagcgct catgagcccg aagtggcgag cccgatcttc
     3901 cccatcggtg atgtcggcga tataggcgcc agcaaccgca cctgtggcgc cggtgatgcc
     3961 ggccacgatg cgtccggcgt agaggatcga gatctcgatc ccgcgaaatt aatacgactc
     4021 actataggga gaccacaacg gtttccctct agtgccggct ccggagagct ctttaattaa
     4081 gcggccgccc tgcaggactc gagttctaga aataattttg tttaacttta agaaggagat
     4141 atacatatga aatcttctca ccatcaccat caccatggtt cttctatgaa aatcgaagaa
     4201 ggtaaactgg taatctggat taacggcgat aaaggctata acggtctcgc tgaagtcggt
     4261 aagaaattcg agaaagatac cggaattaaa gtcaccgttg agcatccgga taaactggaa
     4321 gagaaattcc cacaggttgc ggcaactggc gatggccctg acattatctt ctgggcacac
     4381 gaccgctttg gtggctacgc tcaatctggc ctgttggctg aaatcacccc ggacaaagcg
     4441 ttccaggaca agctgtatcc gtttacctgg gatgccgtac gttacaacgg caagctgatt
     4501 gcttacccga tcgctgttga agcgttatcg ctgatttata acaaagatct gctgccgaac
     4561 ccgccaaaaa cctgggaaga gatcccggcg ctggataaag aactgaaagc gaaaggtaag
     4621 agcgcgctga tgttcaacct gcaagaaccg tacttcacct ggccgctgat tgctgctgac
     4681 gggggttatg cgttcaagta tgaaaacggc aagtacgaca ttaaagacgt gggcgtggat
     4741 aacgctggcg cgaaagcggg tctgaccttc ctggttgacc tgattaaaaa caaacacatg
     4801 aatgcagaca ccgattactc catcgcagaa gctgccttta ataaaggcga aacagcgatg
     4861 accatcaacg gcccgtgggc atggtccaac atcgacacca gcaaagtgaa ttatggtgta
     4921 acggtactgc cgaccttcaa gggtcaacca tccaaaccgt tcgttggcgt gctgagcgca
     4981 ggtattaacg ccgccagtcc gaacaaagag ctggcaaaag agttcctcga aaactatctg
     5041 ctgactgatg aaggtctgga agcggttaat aaagacaaac cgctgggtgc cgtagcgctg
     5101 aagtcttacg aggaagagtt ggcgaaagat ccacgtattg ccgccactat ggaaaacgcc
     5161 cagaaaggtg aaatcatgcc gaacatcccg cagatgtccg ctttctggta tgccgtgcgt
     5221 actgcggtga tcaacgccgc cagcggtcgt cagactgtcg atgaagccct gaaagacgcg
     5281 cagactaatt cgagctcgaa caacaacaac aataacaata acaacaacct cgggatcgag
     5341 gaaaacctgt acttccaatc caatgcaatg aaagtgacga aggtaggagg catttcgcat
     5401 aagaagtaca cgtccgaagg ccgcttagtg aagtcagaat cggaagaaaa tcgcacagac
     5461 gaacgtctgt cggcgttgct taatatgcgc cttgacatgt atatcaagaa tcccagcagc
     5521 acggaaacca aggaaaatca aaaacgcatt gggaaattaa agaaattctt ctcaaacaaa
     5581 atggtctatc ttaaagacaa taccttgagt ttgaagaatg ggaaaaagga gaacattgat
     5641 cgtgagtatt ctgagactga catccttgag agcgatgtcc gtgacaagaa aaacttcgcc
     5701 gtgttgaaaa agatctatct gaatgaaaac gtgaactcgg aggaattgga agtttttcgt
     5761 aacgacatta agaagaaact gaacaaaatc aacagcctga agtactcatt tgaaaagaat
     5821 aaggcgaatt atcaaaagat taatgagaat aacatcgaga aggttgaagg taagtcaaag
     5881 cgtaacatta tttacgatta ttatcgtgag tcagcgaaac gtgacgctta tgtaagcaat
     5941 gtgaaagaag cctttgataa gctttacaag gaagaggaca ttgcaaaact tgttcttgaa
     6001 attgagaacc ttacgaagtt agagaaatac aagattcgcg agttctacca cgaaattatt
     6061 ggacgtaaga atgacaagga aaactttgca aaaatcatct acgaagaaat ccagaatgtt
     6121 aataacatga aagagttgat cgagaaggta ccggacatga gtgagttgaa aaagagccaa
     6181 gtattttaca agtattactt agacaaagaa gagttgaacg acaagaacat caaatacgcg
     6241 ttttgtcatt tcgtggaaat cgaaatgagt cagttgctga agaactacgt atataagcgc
     6301 ttaagtaata tctcgaatga caaaattaag cgtatctttg aataccagaa cttgaaaaaa
     6361 ttgatcgaaa ataagctgtt aaacaaactt gacacgtacg tccgtaattg tggaaagtat
     6421 aattattatt tgcaagacgg cgaaattgcc acttcagatt tcatcgcccg caaccgtcag
     6481 aatgaagcgt ttcttcgcaa catcattggg gtgtcatctg tggcctactt ttctcttcgc
     6541 aacattcttg aaacggagaa cgagaatgat attactgggc gtatgcgcgg caaaacagtt
     6601 aagaacaata aaggtgaaga gaagtacgtg tccggagaag ttgataagat ctataatgaa
     6661 aataagaaga acgaggttaa ggagaactta aaaatgttct attcgtacga tttcaatatg
     6721 gacaacaaga atgaaatcga agatttcttc gccaacatcg acgaggcgat ttcttccatc
     6781 cgtcacggta ttgtccactt caacttggaa ttagaaggta aggatatctt tgcgttcaag
     6841 aacattgcgc catccgaaat ctcaaagaag atgtttcaga atgagattaa cgagaaaaaa
     6901 ctgaaattga agatctttcg tcaactgaac tctgccaacg tgttccgcta tctcgaaaag
     6961 tataaaattc tgaattacct taaacgtaca cgcttcgagt ttgtcaataa aaatatccca
     7021 ttcgtcccgt ctttcaccaa attatattcg cgcattgatg acctgaagaa tagtcttggg
     7081 atttactgga aaactccgaa aacaaacgac gacaataaga ctaaggagat tattgatgcc
     7141 caaatctatt tgcttaaaaa catctattac ggggagttcc tgaattattt catgtcgaac
     7201 aatggtaatt tctttgagat ttctaaagaa atcatcgaat tgaacaagaa cgataaacgc
     7261 aacttaaaga ctgggtttta caagctgcaa aagtttgaag acatccagga gaagattcca
     7321 aaggaatact tggcgaatat ccagtccctg tacatgatta atgccggtaa tcaggacgaa
     7381 gaagaaaagg acacttatat tgatttcatt caaaagatct tcttaaaggg atttatgacg
     7441 tatcttgcta ataacggtcg tttaagtctg atttacatcg gctcggatga agaaacaaat
     7501 acgtcattag cagaaaagaa gcaagagttt gacaagttct tgaagaagta cgagcagaac
     7561 aataatatca agatccccta tgagatcaat gaattcctgc gtgagatcaa actgggaaac
     7621 atcctgaagt atactgagcg tttaaacatg ttctacctta tcttaaagct tttgaatcac
     7681 aaggagctga caaatctgaa gggtagtctt gaaaaatatc agtctgccaa taaggaagaa
     7741 gcgttctctg accaattgga gttaattaac ctgcttaacc ttgacaacaa ccgcgtgacg
     7801 gaagacttcg aattagaggc cgacgagatt ggaaaatttc ttgatttcaa tggcaacaaa
     7861 gttaaggata acaaggaact gaaaaagttc gatacaaaca agatctactt tgacggcgag
     7921 aacattatca aacaccgtgc cttctacaat attaagaaat atggcatgtt aaacttactg
     7981 gagaaaattg ccgacaaggc tggatacaag atctcgatcg aagagctgaa gaaatactcc
     8041 aataaaaaga atgagatcga gaagaaccat aagatgcagg aaaatctgca ccgcaaatac
     8101 gctcgtcccc gtaaagacga gaagtttaca gatgaggact atgaaagtta caagcaagct
     8161 attgagaata ttgaggagta cacccacctt aagaacaagg tagaattcaa tgagctgaat
     8221 ttactgcagg gcctgttgct gcgcatttta catcgtttag tcggatatac ctcaatttgg
     8281 gaacgcgatc tgcgcttccg ccttaaaggt gagttcccag aaaaccaata catcgaagag
     8341 atcttcaact ttgaaaataa gaagaacgtg aagtacaaag ggggtcagat tgtagagaaa
     8401 tacattaaat tctacaagga attacatcaa aatgatgaag ttaagatcaa caagtacagt
     8461 tccgcgaata tcaaggtgtt gaagcaagaa aagaaggacc tttatattcg aaattacatc
     8521 gcccacttca attatattcc tcacgccgag atctcactgc tggaagtcct tgaaaatttg
     8581 cgtaaattgc tgtcctacga tcgcaaactg aaaaatgccg taatgaaatc agtagttgat
     8641 atccttaagg agtatggttt tgtagccaca ttcaaaatcg gggcggacaa gaagatcggt
     8701 attcagacac tggagagcga aaaaatcgtg catcttaaga atcttaagaa gaagaagtta
     8761 atgactgacc gcaattccga ggaactttgc aaattggtga agattatgtt tgaatacaaa
     8821 atggaagaga aaaagtctga aaactaataa cattggaagt ggataacgga tccgcgatcg
     8881 cggcgcgcca cctggtggcc ggccggtacc acgcgtgcgc gctgatccgg ctgctaacaa
     8941 agcccgaaag gaagctgagt tggctgctgc caccgctgag caataactag cataacccct
     9001 tggggcctct aaacgggtct tgaggggttt tttgctgaaa ggaggaacta tatccggata
     9061 tccacaggac gggtgtggtc gccatgatcg cgtagtcgat agtggctcca agtagcgaag
     9121 cgagcaggac tgggcggcgg ccaaagcggt cggacagtgc tccgagaacg ggtgcgcata
     9181 gaaattgcat caacgcatat agcgctagca gcacgccata gtgactggcg atgctgtcgg
     9241 aatggacgat atcccgcaag aggcccggca gtaccggcat aaccaagcct atgcctacag
     9301 catccagggt gacggtgccg aggatgacga tgagcgcatt gttagatttc atacacggtg
     9361 cctgactgcg ttagcaattt aactgtgata aactaccgca ttaaagctta tcgatgataa
     9421 gctgtcaaac atgagaa
//
