>Addgene plasmid #83482 | p2CT-His-MBP-Lbu_C2c2_WT | addgene full sequence | sequence record 326614 | Addgene NGS Result
TTCTTGAAGACGAAAGGGCCTCGTGATACGCCTATTTTTATAGGTTAATGTCATGATAATAATGGTTTCT
TAGACGTCAGGTGGCACTTTTCGGGGAAATGTGCGCGGAACCCCTATTTGTTTATTTTTCTAAATACATT
CAAATATGTATCCGCTCATGAGACAATAACCCTGATAAATGCTTCAATAACATTGAAAAAGGAAGAGTAT
GAGTATTCAACATTTCCGTGTCGCCCTTATTCCCTTTTTTGCGGCATTTTGCCTTCCTGTTTTTGCTCAC
CCAGAAACGCTGGTGAAAGTAAAAGATGCTGAAGATCAGTTGGGTGCACGAGTGGGTTACATCGAACTGG
ATCTCAACAGCGGTAAGATCCTTGAGAGTTTTCGCCCCGAAGAACGTTTTCCAATGATGAGCACTTTTAA
AGTTCTGCTATGTGGCGCGGTATTATCCCGTGTTGACGCCGGGCAAGAGCAACTCGGTCGCCGCATACAC
TATTCTCAGAATGACTTGGTTGAGTACTCACCAGTCACAGAAAAGCATCTTACGGATGGCATGACAGTAA
GAGAATTATGCAGTGCTGCCATAACCATGAGTGATAACACTGCGGCCAACTTACTTCTGACAACGATCGG
AGGACCGAAGGAGCTAACCGCTTTTTTGCACAACATGGGGGATCATGTAACTCGCCTTGATCGTTGGGAA
CCGGAGCTGAATGAAGCCATACCAAACGACGAGCGTGACACCACGATGCCTGCAGCAATGGCAACAACGT
TGCGCAAACTATTAACTGGCGAACTACTTACTCTAGCTTCCCGGCAACAATTAATAGACTGGATGGAGGC
GGATAAAGTTGCAGGACCACTTCTGCGCTCGGCCCTTCCGGCTGGCTGGTTTATTGCTGATAAATCTGGA
GCCGGTGAGCGTGGGTCTCGCGGTATCATTGCAGCACTGGGGCCAGATGGTAAGCCCTCCCGTATCGTAG
TTATCTACACGACGGGGAGTCAGGCAACTATGGATGAACGAAATAGACAGATCGCTGAGATAGGTGCCTC
ACTGATTAAGCATTGGTAACTGTCAGACCAAGTTTACTCATATATACTTTAGATTGATTTAAAACTTCAT
TTTTAATTTAAAAGGATCTAGGTGAAGATCCTTTTTGATAATCTCATGACCAAAATCCCTTAACGTGAGT
TTTCGTTCCACTGAGCGTCAGACCCCGTAGAAAAGATCAAAGGATCTTCTTGAGATCCTTTTTTTCTGCG
CGTAATCTGCTGCTTGCAAACAAAAAAACCACCGCTACCAGCGGTGGTTTGTTTGCCGGATCAAGAGCTA
CCAACTCTTTTTCCGAAGGTAACTGGCTTCAGCAGAGCGCAGATACCAAATACTGTCCTTCTAGTGTAGC
CGTAGTTAGGCCACCACTTCAAGAACTCTGTAGCACCGCCTACATACCTCGCTCTGCTAATCCTGTTACC
AGTGGCTGCTGCCAGTGGCGATAAGTCGTGTCTTACCGGGTTGGACTCAAGACGATAGTTACCGGATAAG
GCGCAGCGGTCGGGCTGAACGGGGGGTTCGTGCACACAGCCCAGCTTGGAGCGAACGACCTACACCGAAC
TGAGATACCTACAGCGTGAGCTATGAGAAAGCGCCACGCTTCCCGAAGGGAGAAAGGCGGACAGGTATCC
GGTAAGCGGCAGGGTCGGAACAGGAGAGCGCACGAGGGAGCTTCCAGGGGGAAACGCCTGGTATCTTTAT
AGTCCTGTCGGGTTTCGCCACCTCTGACTTGAGCGTCGATTTTTGTGATGCTCGTCAGGGGGGCGGAGCC
TATGGAAAAACGCCAGCAACGCGGCCTTTTTACGGTTCCTGGCCTTTTGCTGGCCTTTTGCTCACATGTT
CTTTCCTGCGTTATCCCCTGATTCTGTGGATAACCGTATTACCGCCTTTGAGTGAGCTGATACCGCTCGC
CGCAGCCGAACGACCGAGCGCAGCGAGTCAGTGAGCGAGGAAGCGGAAGAGCGCCTGATGCGGTATTTTC
TCCTTACGCATCTGTGCGGTATTTCACACCGCAATGGTGCACTCTCAGTACAATCTGCTCTGATGCCGCA
TAGTTAAGCCAGTATACACTCCGCTATCGCTACGTGACTGGGTCATGGCTGCGCCCCGACACCCGCCAAC
ACCCGCTGACGCGCCCTGACGGGCTTGTCTGCTCCCGGCATCCGCTTACAGACAAGCTGTGACCGTCTCC
GGGAGCTGCATGTGTCAGAGGTTTTCACCGTCATCACCGAAACGCGCGAGGCAGCTGCGGTAAAGCTCAT
CAGCGTGGTCGTGAAGCGATTCACAGATGTCTGCCTGTTCATCCGCGTCCAGCTCGTTGAGTTTCTCCAG
AAGCGTTAATGTCTGGCTTCTGATAAAGCGGGCCATGTTAAGGGCGGTTTTTTCCTGTTTGGTCACTGAT
GCCTCCGTGTAAGGGGGATTTCTGTTCATGGGGGTAATGATACCGATGAAACGAGAGAGGATGCTCACGA
TACGGGTTACTGATGATGAACATGCCCGGTTACTGGAACGTTGTGAGGGTAAACAACTGGCGGTATGGAT
GCGGCGGGACCAGAGAAAAATCACTCAGGGTCAATGCCAGCGCTTCGTTAATACAGATGTAGGTGTTCCA
CAGGGTAGCCAGCAGCATCCTGCGATGCAGATCCGGAACATAATGGTGCAGGGCGCTGACTTCCGCGTTT
CCAGACTTTACGAAACACGGAAACCGAAGACCATTCATGTTGTTGCTCAGGTCGCAGACGTTTTGCAGCA
GCAGTCGCTTCACGTTCGCTCGCGTATCGGTGATTCATTCTGCTAACCAGTAAGGCAACCCCGCCAGCCT
AGCCGGGTCCTCAACGACAGGAGCACGATCATGCGCACCCGTGGCCAGGACCCAACGCTGCCCGAGATGC
GCCGCGTGCGGCTGCTGGAGATGGCGGACGCGATGGATATGTTCTGCCAAGGGTTGGTTTGCGCATTCAC
AGTTCTCCGCAAGAATTGATTGGCTCCAATTCTTGGAGTGGTGAATCCGTTAGCGAGGTGCCGCCGGCTT
CCATTCAGGTCGAGGTGGCCCGGCTCCATGCACCGCGACGCAACGCGGGGAGGCAGACAAGGTATAGGGC
GGCGCCTACAATCCATGCCAACCCGTTCCATGTGCTCGCCGAGGCGGCATAAATCGCCGTGACGATCAGC
GGTCCAATGATCGAAGTTAGGCTGGTAAGAGCCGCGAGCGATCCTTGAAGCTGTCCCTGATGGTCGTCAT
CTACCTGCCTGGACAGCATGGCCTGCAACGCGGGCATCCCGATGCCGCCGGAAGCGAGAAGAATCATAAT
GGGGAAGGCCATCCAGCCTCGCGTCGCGAACGCCAGCAAGACGTAGCCCAGCGCGTCGGCCGCCATGCCG
GCGATAATGGCCTGCTTCTCGCCGAAACGTTTGGTGGCGGGACCAGTGACGAAGGCTTGAGCGAGGGCGT
GCAAGATTCCGAATACCGCAAGCGACAGGCCGATCATCGTCGCGCTCCAGCGAAAGCGGTCCTCGCCGAA
AATGACCCAGAGCGCTGCCGGCACCTGTCCTACGAGTTGCATGATAAAGAAGACAGTCATAAGTGCGGCG
ACGATAGTCATGCCCCGCGCCCACCGGAAGGAGCTGACTGGGTTGAAGGCTCTCAAGGGCATCGGTCGAC
GCTCTCCCTTATGCGACTCCTGCATTAGGAAGCAGCCCAGTAGTAGGTTGAGGCCGTTGAGCACCGCCGC
CGCAAGGAATGGTGCATGCAAGGAGATGGCGCCCAACAGTCCCCCGGCCACGGGGCCTGCCACCATACCC
ACGCCGAAACAAGCGCTCATGAGCCCGAAGTGGCGAGCCCGATCTTCCCCATCGGTGATGTCGGCGATAT
AGGCGCCAGCAACCGCACCTGTGGCGCCGGTGATGCCGGCCACGATGCGTCCGGCGTAGAGGATCGAGAT
CTCGATCCCGCGAAATTAATACGACTCACTATAGGGAGACCACAACGGTTTCCCTCTAGTGCCGGCTCCG
GAGAGCTCTTTAATTAAGCGGCCGCCCTGCAGGACTCGAGTTCTAGAAATAATTTTGTTTAACTTTAAGA
AGGAGATATACATATGAAATCTTCTCACCATCACCATCACCATGGTTCTTCTATGAAAATCGAAGAAGGT
AAACTGGTAATCTGGATTAACGGCGATAAAGGCTATAACGGTCTCGCTGAAGTCGGTAAGAAATTCGAGA
AAGATACCGGAATTAAAGTCACCGTTGAGCATCCGGATAAACTGGAAGAGAAATTCCCACAGGTTGCGGC
AACTGGCGATGGCCCTGACATTATCTTCTGGGCACACGACCGCTTTGGTGGCTACGCTCAATCTGGCCTG
TTGGCTGAAATCACCCCGGACAAAGCGTTCCAGGACAAGCTGTATCCGTTTACCTGGGATGCCGTACGTT
ACAACGGCAAGCTGATTGCTTACCCGATCGCTGTTGAAGCGTTATCGCTGATTTATAACAAAGATCTGCT
GCCGAACCCGCCAAAAACCTGGGAAGAGATCCCGGCGCTGGATAAAGAACTGAAAGCGAAAGGTAAGAGC
GCGCTGATGTTCAACCTGCAAGAACCGTACTTCACCTGGCCGCTGATTGCTGCTGACGGGGGTTATGCGT
TCAAGTATGAAAACGGCAAGTACGACATTAAAGACGTGGGCGTGGATAACGCTGGCGCGAAAGCGGGTCT
GACCTTCCTGGTTGACCTGATTAAAAACAAACACATGAATGCAGACACCGATTACTCCATCGCAGAAGCT
GCCTTTAATAAAGGCGAAACAGCGATGACCATCAACGGCCCGTGGGCATGGTCCAACATCGACACCAGCA
AAGTGAATTATGGTGTAACGGTACTGCCGACCTTCAAGGGTCAACCATCCAAACCGTTCGTTGGCGTGCT
GAGCGCAGGTATTAACGCCGCCAGTCCGAACAAAGAGCTGGCAAAAGAGTTCCTCGAAAACTATCTGCTG
ACTGATGAAGGTCTGGAAGCGGTTAATAAAGACAAACCGCTGGGTGCCGTAGCGCTGAAGTCTTACGAGG
AAGAGTTGGCGAAAGATCCACGTATTGCCGCCACTATGGAAAACGCCCAGAAAGGTGAAATCATGCCGAA
CATCCCGCAGATGTCCGCTTTCTGGTATGCCGTGCGTACTGCGGTGATCAACGCCGCCAGCGGTCGTCAG
ACTGTCGATGAAGCCCTGAAAGACGCGCAGACTAATTCGAGCTCGAACAACAACAACAATAACAATAACA
ACAACCTCGGGATCGAGGAAAACCTGTACTTCCAATCCAATGCAATGAAAGTGACGAAGGTAGGAGGCAT
TTCGCATAAGAAGTACACGTCCGAAGGCCGCTTAGTGAAGTCAGAATCGGAAGAAAATCGCACAGACGAA
CGTCTGTCGGCGTTGCTTAATATGCGCCTTGACATGTATATCAAGAATCCCAGCAGCACGGAAACCAAGG
AAAATCAAAAACGCATTGGGAAATTAAAGAAATTCTTCTCAAACAAAATGGTCTATCTTAAAGACAATAC
CTTGAGTTTGAAGAATGGGAAAAAGGAGAACATTGATCGTGAGTATTCTGAGACTGACATCCTTGAGAGC
GATGTCCGTGACAAGAAAAACTTCGCCGTGTTGAAAAAGATCTATCTGAATGAAAACGTGAACTCGGAGG
AATTGGAAGTTTTTCGTAACGACATTAAGAAGAAACTGAACAAAATCAACAGCCTGAAGTACTCATTTGA
AAAGAATAAGGCGAATTATCAAAAGATTAATGAGAATAACATCGAGAAGGTTGAAGGTAAGTCAAAGCGT
AACATTATTTACGATTATTATCGTGAGTCAGCGAAACGTGACGCTTATGTAAGCAATGTGAAAGAAGCCT
TTGATAAGCTTTACAAGGAAGAGGACATTGCAAAACTTGTTCTTGAAATTGAGAACCTTACGAAGTTAGA
GAAATACAAGATTCGCGAGTTCTACCACGAAATTATTGGACGTAAGAATGACAAGGAAAACTTTGCAAAA
ATCATCTACGAAGAAATCCAGAATGTTAATAACATGAAAGAGTTGATCGAGAAGGTACCGGACATGAGTG
AGTTGAAAAAGAGCCAAGTATTTTACAAGTATTACTTAGACAAAGAAGAGTTGAACGACAAGAACATCAA
ATACGCGTTTTGTCATTTCGTGGAAATCGAAATGAGTCAGTTGCTGAAGAACTACGTATATAAGCGCTTA
AGTAATATCTCGAATGACAAAATTAAGCGTATCTTTGAATACCAGAACTTGAAAAAATTGATCGAAAATA
AGCTGTTAAACAAACTTGACACGTACGTCCGTAATTGTGGAAAGTATAATTATTATTTGCAAGACGGCGA
AATTGCCACTTCAGATTTCATCGCCCGCAACCGTCAGAATGAAGCGTTTCTTCGCAACATCATTGGGGTG
TCATCTGTGGCCTACTTTTCTCTTCGCAACATTCTTGAAACGGAGAACGAGAATGATATTACTGGGCGTA
TGCGCGGCAAAACAGTTAAGAACAATAAAGGTGAAGAGAAGTACGTGTCCGGAGAAGTTGATAAGATCTA
TAATGAAAATAAGAAGAACGAGGTTAAGGAGAACTTAAAAATGTTCTATTCGTACGATTTCAATATGGAC
AACAAGAATGAAATCGAAGATTTCTTCGCCAACATCGACGAGGCGATTTCTTCCATCCGTCACGGTATTG
TCCACTTCAACTTGGAATTAGAAGGTAAGGATATCTTTGCGTTCAAGAACATTGCGCCATCCGAAATCTC
AAAGAAGATGTTTCAGAATGAGATTAACGAGAAAAAACTGAAATTGAAGATCTTTCGTCAACTGAACTCT
GCCAACGTGTTCCGCTATCTCGAAAAGTATAAAATTCTGAATTACCTTAAACGTACACGCTTCGAGTTTG
TCAATAAAAATATCCCATTCGTCCCGTCTTTCACCAAATTATATTCGCGCATTGATGACCTGAAGAATAG
TCTTGGGATTTACTGGAAAACTCCGAAAACAAACGACGACAATAAGACTAAGGAGATTATTGATGCCCAA
ATCTATTTGCTTAAAAACATCTATTACGGGGAGTTCCTGAATTATTTCATGTCGAACAATGGTAATTTCT
TTGAGATTTCTAAAGAAATCATCGAATTGAACAAGAACGATAAACGCAACTTAAAGACTGGGTTTTACAA
GCTGCAAAAGTTTGAAGACATCCAGGAGAAGATTCCAAAGGAATACTTGGCGAATATCCAGTCCCTGTAC
ATGATTAATGCCGGTAATCAGGACGAAGAAGAAAAGGACACTTATATTGATTTCATTCAAAAGATCTTCT
TAAAGGGATTTATGACGTATCTTGCTAATAACGGTCGTTTAAGTCTGATTTACATCGGCTCGGATGAAGA
AACAAATACGTCATTAGCAGAAAAGAAGCAAGAGTTTGACAAGTTCTTGAAGAAGTACGAGCAGAACAAT
AATATCAAGATCCCCTATGAGATCAATGAATTCCTGCGTGAGATCAAACTGGGAAACATCCTGAAGTATA
CTGAGCGTTTAAACATGTTCTACCTTATCTTAAAGCTTTTGAATCACAAGGAGCTGACAAATCTGAAGGG
TAGTCTTGAAAAATATCAGTCTGCCAATAAGGAAGAAGCGTTCTCTGACCAATTGGAGTTAATTAACCTG
CTTAACCTTGACAACAACCGCGTGACGGAAGACTTCGAATTAGAGGCCGACGAGATTGGAAAATTTCTTG
ATTTCAATGGCAACAAAGTTAAGGATAACAAGGAACTGAAAAAGTTCGATACAAACAAGATCTACTTTGA
CGGCGAGAACATTATCAAACACCGTGCCTTCTACAATATTAAGAAATATGGCATGTTAAACTTACTGGAG
AAAATTGCCGACAAGGCTGGATACAAGATCTCGATCGAAGAGCTGAAGAAATACTCCAATAAAAAGAATG
AGATCGAGAAGAACCATAAGATGCAGGAAAATCTGCACCGCAAATACGCTCGTCCCCGTAAAGACGAGAA
GTTTACAGATGAGGACTATGAAAGTTACAAGCAAGCTATTGAGAATATTGAGGAGTACACCCACCTTAAG
AACAAGGTAGAATTCAATGAGCTGAATTTACTGCAGGGCCTGTTGCTGCGCATTTTACATCGTTTAGTCG
GATATACCTCAATTTGGGAACGCGATCTGCGCTTCCGCCTTAAAGGTGAGTTCCCAGAAAACCAATACAT
CGAAGAGATCTTCAACTTTGAAAATAAGAAGAACGTGAAGTACAAAGGGGGTCAGATTGTAGAGAAATAC
ATTAAATTCTACAAGGAATTACATCAAAATGATGAAGTTAAGATCAACAAGTACAGTTCCGCGAATATCA
AGGTGTTGAAGCAAGAAAAGAAGGACCTTTATATTCGCAATTACATCGCCCACTTCAATTATATTCCTCA
CGCCGAGATCTCACTGCTGGAAGTCCTTGAAAATTTGCGTAAATTGCTGTCCTACGATCGCAAACTGAAA
AATGCCGTAATGAAATCAGTAGTTGATATCCTTAAGGAGTATGGTTTTGTAGCCACATTCAAAATCGGGG
CGGACAAGAAGATCGGTATTCAGACACTGGAGAGCGAAAAAATCGTGCATCTTAAGAATCTTAAGAAGAA
GAAGTTAATGACTGACCGCAATTCCGAGGAACTTTGCAAATTGGTGAAGATTATGTTTGAATACAAAATG
GAAGAGAAAAAGTCTGAAAACTAATAACATTGGAAGTGGATAACGGATCCGCGATCGCGGCGCGCCACCT
GGTGGCCGGCCGGTACCACGCGTGCGCGCTGATCCGGCTGCTAACAAAGCCCGAAAGGAAGCTGAGTTGG
CTGCTGCCACCGCTGAGCAATAACTAGCATAACCCCTTGGGGCCTCTAAACGGGTCTTGAGGGGTTTTTT
GCTGAAAGGAGGAACTATATCCGGATATCCACAGGACGGGTGTGGTCGCCATGATCGCGTAGTCGATAGT
GGCTCCAAGTAGCGAAGCGAGCAGGACTGGGCGGCGGCCAAAGCGGTCGGACAGTGCTCCGAGAACGGGT
GCGCATAGAAATTGCATCAACGCATATAGCGCTAGCAGCACGCCATAGTGACTGGCGATGCTGTCGGAAT
GGACGATATCCCGCAAGAGGCCCGGCAGTACCGGCATAACCAAGCCTATGCCTACAGCATCCAGGGTGAC
GGTGCCGAGGATGACGATGAGCGCATTGTTAGATTTCATACACGGTGCCTGACTGCGTTAGCAATTTAAC
TGTGATAAACTACCGCATTAAAGCTTATCGATGATAAGCTGTCAAACATGAGAA
Features (pLannotate 1.2.2; 17 found; start..end, strand, type, name):
    104..208     +  promoter       AmpR promoter: bla
    209..1069    +  CDS            AmpR: β-lactamase; bla; confers resistance to ampicillin, carbenicillin, and related antibiotics
   1240..1828    +  rep_origin     ori: high-copy-number ColE1/pMB1/pBR322/pUC origin of replication
   2014..2153    -  misc_feature   bom: basis of mobility region from pBR322
   2255..2446    -  CDS            rop: Rop protein, which maintains plasmids at low copy number; rop
   2463..2843    +  CDS            YPB1_ECOLX: Protein predicted: Swiss-Prot protein existence level 4. From Escherichia coli.
   3085..3985    -  CDS            TcR (fragment): tetracycline efflux protein; tet; confers resistance to tetracycline
   4007..4025    +  promoter       T7 promoter: promoter for bacteriophage T7 RNA polymerase
   4114..4136    +  RBS            RBS: efficient ribosome binding site from bacteriophage T7 gene 10 (Olins and Rangwala, 1989)
   4156..4173    +  CDS            6xHis: 6xHis affinity tag
   4183..5283    +  CDS            MBP: maltose binding protein from E. coli; malE (mutated); This version of the gene does not encode a signal sequence, so MBP will remain in the cytosol.
   5338..5354    +  CDS            TEV site (fragment): tobacco etch virus (TEV) protease recognition and cleavage site
   5365..8841    +  CDS            cas13a: CS13A_LEPBD - Also known as c2c2
   8927..8976    +  CDS            SET1 (fragment): solubility-enhancement tag derived from T7 phage gene 10B
   8984..9031    +  terminator     T7 terminator: transcription terminator for bacteriophage T7 RNA polymerase
   9057..9349    -  CDS            TcR (fragment): tetracycline efflux protein; tet; confers resistance to tetracycline
   9397..9425    -  promoter       tet promoter: E. coli promoter for tetracycline efflux protein gene
