[The description below was written by a language model from this plasmid's Addgene catalogue record, the feature table of its GenBank file and pLannotate feature annotations shown in this document.]
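Description:
p2CT-His-MBP-Lbu_C2c2_WT is a 9.4 kb bacterial expression plasmid for producing the wild-type Leptotrichia buccalis C2c2 protein (LbuCas13a), the RNA-guided, RNA-targeting effector of type VI CRISPR systems. The p2CT backbone is pBR322-derived: it carries a ColE1/pMB1 origin together with the bom region and the rop gene, which moderates copy number, and remnants of the tetracycline resistance gene and its promoter that flank the expression cassette. Selection is by ampicillin through the bla β-lactamase gene under its own promoter. The record lists copy number as unknown.

The expression cassette is driven by a T7 promoter followed by the phage T7 gene 10 ribosome binding site, so it needs a host that supplies T7 RNA polymerase, and it ends at a T7 terminator. The open reading frame encodes an N-terminal His6 tag, a signal-sequence-free maltose binding protein that stays in the cytosol, a TEV protease recognition site, and then the 3,477 bp C2c2 coding sequence, which was codon optimized for E. coli. Feature labels suggest the gene was assembled from three overlapping synthetic fragments, and it was inserted by ligation independent cloning. The His6-MBP module allows affinity purification and typically improves solubility, and TEV cleavage removes it. The depositor's annotation marks two active-site regions within the gene, along with several cysteine codons and a C-terminal "tail" segment.

The construct is intended for recombinant production of the nuclease, and the associated study concerns its guide-RNA processing and RNA detection activities. The depositor map and the sequencing-derived annotation agree apart from a three-nucleotide length offset. A further 954 bp partial record carries no feature annotation.
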