Addgene plasmid #83482: p2CT-His-MBP-Lbu_C2c2_WT
Purpose: Bacterial expression of WT L. buccalis C2c2 CRISPR effector.
Depositing lab: Jennifer Doudna. Depositing organization: University of California, Berkeley. Publication: Two distinct RNase activities of CRISPR-C2c2 enable guide-RNA processing and RNA detection. East-Seletsky A, O'Connell MR, Knight SC, Burstein D, Cate JH, Tjian R, Doudna JA. Nature. 2016 Sep 26. doi: 10.1038/nature19802. PubMed 27669025.
Backbone
  Vector backbone: p2CT
  Backbone size w/o insert (bp): 5960
  Total vector size (bp): 9437
  Vector type: Bacterial Expression, CRISPR
Growth in bacteria
  Bacterial resistance: Ampicillin, 100 μg/mL
  Growth temperature: 37°C
  Growth strain: DH5alpha
  Copy number: Unknown
Gene/Insert
  Gene/Insert name: Lbu_C2c2_WT (alt name: LbuCas13a)
  Species: Leptotrichia buccalis
  Insert size (bp): 3477
  GenBank ID: GI_506250229
  Promoter: T7
  Tag / fusion protein: His6-MBP (N terminal on insert)
  Cloning method: Ligation Independent Cloning
  Sequencing primers: 5′ MBP forward
Terms and licenses: Academic/Nonprofit Terms; Industry Terms: Not Available to Industry
Depositor comments: Codon optimized for E. Coli expression. His-MBP fusion tag can be removed with TEV protease.
How to cite: p2CT-His-MBP-Lbu_C2c2_WT was a gift from Jennifer Doudna (Addgene plasmid # 83482 ; http://n2t.net/addgene:83482 ; RRID:Addgene_83482)
