LOCUS       Exported 954 bp ds-DNA linear SYN 20-MAY-2021
DEFINITION  Bacterial expression of WT L. buccalis C2c2 CRISPR effector..
ACCESSION   .
VERSION     .
KEYWORDS    p2CT-His-MBP-Lbu_C2c2_WT
SOURCE      synthetic DNA construct
  ORGANISM  synthetic DNA construct
REFERENCE   1 (bases 1 to 954)
  AUTHORS   East-Seletsky A, O'Connell MR, Knight SC, Burstein D, Cate JH, Tjian
            R, Doudna JA
  TITLE     Two distinct RNase activities of CRISPR-C2c2 enable guide-RNA
            processing and RNA detection.
  JOURNAL   Nature. 2016 Sep 26. doi: 10.1038/nature19802.
  PUBMED    27669025
REFERENCE   2 (bases 1 to 954)
  AUTHORS   .
  TITLE     Direct Submission
  JOURNAL   Exported May 20, 2021 from SnapGene Server 1.1.58
            http://www.snapgene.com
FEATURES             Location/Qualifiers
     source          1..954
                     /organism="synthetic DNA construct"
                     /mol_type="other DNA"
ORIGIN
        1 ttgttagcag ccggatcagc gcgcacgcgt ggtaccggcc ggccaccagg tggcgcgccg
       61 cgatcgcgga tccgttatcc acttccaatg ttattagttt tcagactttt tctcttccat
      121 tttgtattca aacataatct tcaccaattt gcaaagttcc tcggaattgc ggtcagtcat
      181 taacttcttc ttcttaagat tcttaagatg cacgattttt tcgctctcca gtgtctgaat
      241 accgatcttc ttgtccgccc cgattttgaa tgtggctaca aaaccatact ccttaaggat
      301 atcaactact gatttcatta cggcattttt cagtttgcga tcgtaggaca gcaatttacg
      361 caaattttca aggacttcca gcagtgagat ctcggcgtga ggaatataat tgaagtgggc
      421 gatgtaattg cgaatataaa ggtccttctt ttcttgcttc aacaccttga tattcgcgga
      481 actgtacttg ttgatcttaa cttcatcatt ttgatgtaat tccttgtaga atttaatgta
      541 tttctctaca atctgacccc ctttgtactt cacgttcttc ttattttcaa agttgaagat
      601 ctcttcgatg tattggtttt ctgggaactc acctttaagg cggaagcgca gatcgcgttc
      661 ccaaattgag gtatatccga ctaaacgatg taaaatgcgc agcaacaggc cctgcagtaa
      721 attcagctca ttgaattcta ccttgttctt aaggtgggtg tactcctcaa tattctcaat
      781 agcttgcttg taactttcat agtcctcatc tgtaaacttc tcgtctttac ggggacgagc
      841 gtatttgcgg tgcagatttt cctgcatctt atggttcttc tcgatctcat tctttttatt
      901 ggagtatttc ttcagctctt cgatcgagat cttgtatcca gccttgtcgg caat
//
