>Addgene plasmid #83482 | p2CT-His-MBP-Lbu_C2c2_WT | addgene partial sequence | sequence record 164213 | MBP-F 5'-GATGAAGCCCTGAAAGACGCGCAG-3'
TAACAATAACAACAACCTCGGGATCGAGGAAAACCTGTACTTCCAATCCAATGCAATGAAAGTGACGAAG
GTAGGAGGCATTTCGCATAAGAAGTACACGTCCGAAGGCCGCTTAGTGAAGTCAGAATCGGAAGAAAATC
GCACAGACGAACGTCTGTCGGCGTTGCTTAATATGCGCCTTGACATGTATATCAAGAATCCCAGCAGCAC
GGAAACCAAGGAAAATCAAAAACGCATTGGGAAATTAAAGAAATTCTTCTCAAACAAAATGGTCTATCTT
AAAGACAATACCTTGAGTTTGAAGAATGGGAAAAAGGAGAACATTGATCGTGAGTATTCTGAGACTGACA
TCCTTGAGAGCGATGTCCGTGACAAGAAAAACTTCGCCGTGTTGAAAAAGATCTATCTGAATGAAAACGT
GAACTCGGAGGAATTGGAAGTTTTTCGTAACGACATTAAGAAGAAACTGAACAAAATCAACAGCCTGAAG
TACTCATTTGAAAAGAATAAGGCGAATTATCAAAAGATTAATGAGAATAACATCGAGAAGGTTGAAGGTA
AGTCAAAGCGTAACATTATTTACGATTATTATCGTGAGTCAGCGAAACGTGACGCTTATGTAAGCAATGT
GAAAGAAGCCTTTGATAAGCTTTACAAGGAAGAGGACATTGCAAAACTTGTTCTTGAAATTGAGAACCTT
ACGAAGTTAGAGAAATACAAGATTCGCGAGTTCTACCACGAAATTATTGGACGTAAGAATGACAAGGAAA
ACTTTGCAAAAATCATCTACGAAGAAATCCAGAATGTTAATAACATGAAAGAGTTGATCGAGAAGGTACC
GGACATGAGTGAGTTGAAAAAGAGCCAAGTATTTTACAAGTATTACTTAGACAAAGAAGAGTTGAACGAC
AAGAACATCAAATACGCGTT
